Addgene plasmid #164581: pET28-sfGFP[N150TAA]
Purpose: superfolder GFP with N150TAA mutation
Depositing lab: Ryan Mehl. Depositing organization: Oregon State University. Publication: Genetic Incorporation of Two Mutually Orthogonal Bioorthogonal Amino Acids That Enable Efficient Protein Dual-Labeling in Cells. Bednar RM, Jana S, Kuppa S, Franklin R, Beckman J, Antony E, Cooley RB, Mehl RA. ACS Chem Biol. 2021 Nov 19;16(11):2612-2622. doi: 10.1021/acschembio.1c00649. Epub 2021 Sep 30. PubMed 34590824.
Backbone
  Vector backbone: pET28
  Backbone size w/o insert (bp): 5205
  Total vector size (bp): 5952
  Vector type: Bacterial Expression
Growth in bacteria
  Bacterial resistance: Kanamycin, 50 μg/mL
  Growth temperature: 37°C
  Growth strain: DH5alpha
  Copy number: High Copy
Gene/Insert
  Gene/Insert name: sfGFP-150TAA
  Insert size (bp): 747
  Mutation: N150TAA Mutation
  Promoter: T7
  Tag / fusion protein: 6xHis (C terminal on backbone)
  Cloning method: Gibson Cloning
  Sequencing primers: 5′ TAATACGACTCACTATAGGG; 3′ GCTAGTTATTGCTCAGCGG
Terms and licenses: Academic/Nonprofit Terms; Industry Terms: Not Available to Industry
Depositor comments: Production of full-length protein requires TAA suppression machinery. Please visit https://doi.org/10.1101/2021.04.12.439361 for bioRxiv preprint.
How to cite: pET28-sfGFP[N150TAA] was a gift from Ryan Mehl (Addgene plasmid # 164581 ; http://n2t.net/addgene:164581 ; RRID:Addgene_164581)
