[The description below was written by a language model from this plasmid's Addgene catalogue record and pLannotate feature annotations shown in this document.]
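Description:
pET28-sfGFP[N150TAA] is a 5,952 bp bacterial expression plasmid built on the pET28 backbone. It is maintained in E. coli under kanamycin selection through the aph(3')-Ia KanR gene. Replication relies on a ColE1/pMB1-type origin, and the pBR322-derived bom site and rop gene are also annotated. The catalogue lists the plasmid as high copy, although rop normally restrains copy number. An f1 origin is present as well. The short TcR fragments, the predicted E. coli ORF and the "SET1" fragment in the automated annotation appear to be backbone remnants or similarity matches rather than functional parts.

The payload is a 747 bp superfolder GFP coding sequence, which the annotation software labels as the closely related oxGFP. The asparagine codon at position 150 has been replaced by a TAA (ochre) stop codon. Expression comes from a T7 promoter with an adjacent lac operator and the T7 gene 10 ribosome binding site, and transcription ends at the T7 terminator. The plasmid-borne lacI gene keeps the cassette repressed until IPTG is added, and the host must supply T7 RNA polymerase. A C-terminal 6xHis tag from the backbone follows the reading frame, annotated as a fragment of a 9xHis tag.

Because the His tag lies downstream of the premature stop, full-length, fluorescent, tagged protein forms only when TAA suppression machinery is present, as the depositor notes. The plasmid therefore serves as a fluorescence reporter for ochre codon suppression. The associated work concerns genetic code expansion, specifically the encoding of two mutually orthogonal bioorthogonal noncanonical amino acids for dual labelling of proteins in cells.
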