Features (pLannotate 1.2.2; 19 found; start..end, strand, type, name):
     24..452     +  rep_origin     f1 ori (sequence partly withheld): f1 bacteriophage origin of replication; arrow indicates direction of (+) strand synthesis
    505..562     +  promoter       AmpR promoter (fragment): bla
    571..1386    -  CDS            KanR: aminoglycoside phosphotransferase; aph(3')-Ia; confers resistance to kanamycin in bacteria or G418 (Geneticin®) in eukaryotes
   1508..2096    +  rep_origin     ori: high-copy-number ColE1/pMB1/pBR322/pUC origin of replication
   2282..2421    -  misc_feature   bom: basis of mobility region from pBR322
   2523..2714    -  CDS            rop: Rop protein, which maintains plasmids at low copy number; rop
   2731..3111    +  CDS            YPB1_ECOLX: Protein predicted: Swiss-Prot protein existence level 4. From Escherichia coli.
   3183..3474    -  CDS            TcR (fragment): tetracycline efflux protein; tet; confers resistance to tetracycline
   3489..3510    -  protein_bind   CAP binding site: CAP binding activates transcription in the presence of cAMP. E. coli catabolite activator protein
   3523..4605    -  CDS            lacI: lac repressor; lacI; The lac repressor binds to the lac operator to inhibit transcription in E. coli. This inhibition can be relieved by adding lactose or isopropyl-β-D-thiogalactopyranoside (IPTG).
   4606..4683    -  promoter       lacI promoter: lacI
   4691..4970    -  CDS            TcR (fragment): tetracycline efflux protein; tet; confers resistance to tetracycline
   4992..5010    +  promoter       T7 promoter: promoter for bacteriophage T7 RNA polymerase
   5011..5035    +  protein_bind   lac operator: The lac repressor binds to the lac operator to inhibit transcription in E. coli. This inhibition can be relieved by adding lactose or isopropyl-β-D-thiogalactopyranoside (IPTG). lac repressor encoded by lacI
   5050..5072    +  RBS            RBS: efficient ribosome binding site from bacteriophage T7 gene 10 (Olins and Rangwala, 1989)
   5079..5795    +  CDS            oxGFP: oxGFP is a basic (constitutively fluorescent) green fluorescent protein published in 2015, derived from Aequorea victoria.
   5808..5825    +  CDS            9xHis (fragment): 9xHis affinity tag
   5835..5884    +  CDS            SET1 (fragment): solubility-enhancement tag derived from T7 phage gene 10B
   5892..5939    +  terminator     T7 terminator: transcription terminator for bacteriophage T7 RNA polymerase
>Addgene plasmid #164581 | pET28-sfGFP[N150TAA] | addgene full sequence | sequence record 392921 | Addgene NGS Result
CTATATCCGGATTGGCGAATGGG
[124 nt withheld, positions 24-147]
C
[91 nt withheld, positions 149-239]
A
[49 nt withheld, positions 241-289]
CCTTTGACGTTGGAGTCCACGTTCTTT
[37 nt withheld, positions 317-353]
ACCCTATCTCGGTCTATTCTTTTGATTTATAAGGGATTTTGCCGATTTCGGCCTATTGGTTAAAAAATGA
GCTGATTTAACAAAAATTTAACGCGAATTTTAACAAAATATTAACGCTTACAATTTAGGTGGCACTTTTC
GGGGAAATGTGCGCGGAACCCCTATTTGTTTATTTTTCTAAATACATTCAAATATGTATCCGCTCATGAA
TTAATTCTTAGAAAAACTCATCGAGCATCAAATGAAACTGCAATTTATTCATATCAGGATTATCAATACC
ATATTTTTGAAAAAGCCGTTTCTGTAATGAAGGAGAAAACTCACCGAGGCAGTTCCATAGGATGGCAAGA
TCCTGGTATCGGTCTGCGATTCCGACTCGTCCAACATCAATACAACCTATTAATTTCCCCTCGTCAAAAA
TAAGGTTATCAAGTGAGAAATCACCATGAGTGACGACTGAATCCGGTGAGAATGGCAAAAGTTTATGCAT
TTCTTTCCAGACTTGTTCAACAGGCCAGCCATTACGCTCGTCATCAAAATCACTCGCATCAACCAAACCG
TTATTCATTCGTGATTGCGCCTGAGCGAGACGAAATACGCGATCGCTGTTAAAAGGACAATTACAAACAG
GAATCGAATGCAACCGGCGCAGGAACACTGCCAGCGCATCAACAATATTTTCACCTGAATCAGGATATTC
TTCTAATACCTGGAATGCTGTTTTCCCGGGGATCGCAGTGGTGAGTAACCATGCATCATCAGGAGTACGG
ATAAAATGCTTGATGGTCGGAAGAGGCATAAATTCCGTCAGCCAGTTTAGTCTGACCATCTCATCTGTAA
CATCATTGGCAACGCTACCTTTGCCATGTTTCAGAAACAACTCTGGCGCATCGGGCTTCCCATACAATCG
ATAGATTGTCGCACCTGATTGCCCGACATTATCGCGAGCCCATTTATACCCATATAAATCAGCATCCATG
TTGGAATTTAATCGCGGCCTAGAGCAAGACGTTTCCCGTTGAATATGGCTCATAACACCCCTTGTATTAC
TGTTTATGTAAGCAGACAGTTTTATTGTTCATGACCAAAATCCCTTAACGTGAGTTTTCGTTCCACTGAG
CGTCAGACCCCGTAGAAAAGATCAAAGGATCTTCTTGAGATCCTTTTTTTCTGCGCGTAATCTGCTGCTT
GCAAACAAAAAAACCACCGCTACCAGCGGTGGTTTGTTTGCCGGATCAAGAGCTACCAACTCTTTTTCCG
AAGGTAACTGGCTTCAGCAGAGCGCAGATACCAAATACTGTCCTTCTAGTGTAGCCGTAGTTAGGCCACC
ACTTCAAGAACTCTGTAGCACCGCCTACATACCTCGCTCTGCTAATCCTGTTACCAGTGGCTGCTGCCAG
TGGCGATAAGTCGTGTCTTACCGGGTTGGACTCAAGACGATAGTTACCGGATAAGGCGCAGCGGTCGGGC
TGAACGGGGGGTTCGTGCACACAGCCCAGCTTGGAGCGAACGACCTACACCGAACTGAGATACCTACAGC
GTGAGCTATGAGAAAGCGCCACGCTTCCCGAAGGGAGAAAGGCGGACAGGTATCCGGTAAGCGGCAGGGT
CGGAACAGGAGAGCGCACGAGGGAGCTTCCAGGGGGAAACGCCTGGTATCTTTATAGTCCTGTCGGGTTT
CGCCACCTCTGACTTGAGCGTCGATTTTTGTGATGCTCGTCAGGGGGGCGGAGCCTATGGAAAAACGCCA
GCAACGCGGCCTTTTTACGGTTCCTGGCCTTTTGCTGGCCTTTTGCTCACATGTTCTTTCCTGCGTTATC
CCCTGATTCTGTGGATAACCGTATTACCGCCTTTGAGTGAGCTGATACCGCTCGCCGCAGCCGAACGACC
GAGCGCAGCGAGTCAGTGAGCGAGGAAGCGGAAGAGCGCCTGATGCGGTATTTTCTCCTTACGCATCTGT
GCGGTATTTCACACCGCAATGGTGCACTCTCAGTACAATCTGCTCTGATGCCGCATAGTTAAGCCAGTAT
ACACTCCGCTATCGCTACGTGACTGGGTCATGGCTGCGCCCCGACACCCGCCAACACCCGCTGACGCGCC
CTGACGGGCTTGTCTGCTCCCGGCATCCGCTTACAGACAAGCTGTGACCGTCTCCGGGAGCTGCATGTGT
CAGAGGTTTTCACCGTCATCACCGAAACGCGCGAGGCAGCTGCGGTAAAGCTCATCAGCGTGGTCGTGAA
GCGATTCACAGATGTCTGCCTGTTCATCCGCGTCCAGCTCGTTGAGTTTCTCCAGAAGCGTTAATGTCTG
GCTTCTGATAAAGCGGGCCATGTTAAGGGCGGTTTTTTCCTGTTTGGTCACTGATGCCTCCGTGTAAGGG
GGATTTCTGTTCATGGGGGTAATGATACCGATGAAACGAGAGAGGATGCTCACGATACGGGTTACTGATG
ATGAACATGCCCGGTTACTGGAACGTTGTGAGGGTAAACAACTGGCGGTATGGATGCGGCGGGACCAGAG
AAAAATCACTCAGGGTCAATGCCAGCGCTTCGTTAATACAGATGTAGGTGTTCCACAGGGTAGCCAGCAG
CATCCTGCGATGCAGATCCGGAACATAATGGTGCAGGGCGCTGACTTCCGCGTTTCCAGACTTTACGAAA
CACGGAAACCGAAGACCATTCATGTTGTTGCTCAGGTCGCAGACGTTTTGCAGCAGCAGTCGCTTCACGT
TCGCTCGCGTATCGGTGATTCATTCTGCTAACCAGTAAGGCAACCCCGCCAGCCTAGCCGGGTCCTCAAC
GACAGGAGCACGATCATGCGCACCCGTGGGGCCGCCATGCCGGCGATAATGGCCTGCTTCTCGCCGAAAC
GTTTGGTGGCGGGACCAGTGACGAAGGCTTGAGCGAGGGCGTGCAAGATTCCGAATACCGCAAGCGACAG
GCCGATCATCGTCGCGCTCCAGCGAAAGCGGTCCTCGCCGAAAATGACCCAGAGCGCTGCCGGCACCTGT
CCTACGAGTTGCATGATAAAGAAGACAGTCATAAGTGCGGCGACGATAGTCATGCCCCGCGCCCACCGGA
AGGAGCTGACTGGGTTGAAGGCTCTCAAGGGCATCGGTCGAGATCCCGGTGCCTAATGAGTGAGCTAACT
TACATTAATTGCGTTGCGCTCACTGCCCGCTTTCCAGTCGGGAAACCTGTCGTGCCAGCTGCATTAATGA
ATCGGCCAACGCGCGGGGAGAGGCGGTTTGCGTATTGGGCGCCAGGGTGGTTTTTCTTTTCACCAGTGAG
ACGGGCAACAGCTGATTGCCCTTCACCGCCTGGCCCTGAGAGAGTTGCAGCAAGCGGTCCACGCTGGTTT
GCCCCAGCAGGCGAAAATCCTGTTTGATGGTGGTTAACGGCGGGATATAACATGAGCTGTCTTCGGTATC
GTCGTATCCCACTACCGAGATATCCGCACCAACGCGCAGCCCGGACTCGGTAATGGCGCGCATTGCGCCC
AGCGCCATCTGATCGTTGGCAACCAGCATCGCAGTGGGAACGATGCCCTCATTCAGCATTTGCATGGTTT
GTTGAAAACCGGACATGGCACTCCAGTCGCCTTCCCGTTCCGCTATCGGCTGAATTTGATTGCGAGTGAG
ATATTTATGCCAGCCAGCCAGACGCAGACGCGCCGAGACAGAACTTAATGGGCCCGCTAACAGCGCGATT
TGCTGGTGACCCAATGCGACCAGATGCTCCACGCCCAGTCGCGTACCGTCTTCATGGGAGAAAATAATAC
TGTTGATGGGTGTCTGGTCAGAGACATCAAGAAATAACGCCGGAACATTAGTGCAGGCAGCTTCCACAGC
AATGGCATCCTGGTCATCCAGCGGATAGTTAATGATCAGCCCACTGACGCGTTGCGCGAGAAGATTGTGC
ACCGCCGCTTTACAGGCTTCGACGCCGCTTCGTTCTACCATCGACACCACCACGCTGGCACCCAGTTGAT
CGGCGCGAGATTTAATCGCCGCGACAATTTGCGACGGCGCGTGCAGGGCCAGACTGGAGGTGGCAACGCC
AATCAGCAACGACTGTTTGCCCGCCAGTTGTTGTGCCACGCGGTTGGGAATGTAATTCAGCTCCGCCATC
GCCGCTTCCACTTTTTCCCGCGTTTTCGCAGAAACGTGGCTGGCCTGGTTCACCACGCGGGAAACGGTCT
GATAAGAGACACCGGCATACTCTGCGACATCGTATAACGTTACTGGTTTCACATTCACCACCCTGAATTG
ACTCTCTTCCGGGCGCTATCATGCCATACCGCGAAAGGTTTTGCGCCATTCGATGGTGTCCGGGATCTCG
ACGCTCTCCCTTATGCGACTCCTGCATTAGGAAGCAGCCCAGTAGTAGGTTGAGGCCGTTGAGCACCGCC
GCCGCAAGGAATGGTGCATGCAAGGAGATGGCGCCCAACAGTCCCCCGGCCACGGGGCCTGCCACCATAC
CCACGCCGAAACAAGCGCTCATGAGCCCGAAGTGGCGAGCCCGATCTTCCCCATCGGTGATGTCGGCGAT
ATAGGCGCCAGCAACCGCACCTGTGGCGCCGGTGATGCCGGCCACGATGCGTCCGGCGTAGAGGATCGAG
ATCTCGATCCCGCGAAATTAATACGACTCACTATAGGGGAATTGTGAGCGGATAACAATTCCCCTCTAGA
AATAATTTTGTTTAACTTTAAGAAGGAGATATACCATGGTTAGCAAAGGTGAAGAACTGTTTACCGGCGT
TGTGCCGATTCTGGTGGAACTGGATGGTGATGTGAATGGCCATAAATTTAGCGTTCGTGGCGAAGGCGAA
GGTGATGCGACCAACGGTAAACTGACCCTGAAATTTATTTGCACCACCGGTAAACTGCCGGTTCCGTGGC
CGACCCTGGTGACCACCCTGACCTATGGCGTTCAGTGCTTTAGCCGCTATCCGGATCATATGAAACGCCA
TGATTTCTTTAAAAGCGCGATGCCGGAAGGCTATGTGCAGGAACGTACCATTAGCTTCAAAGATGATGGC
ACCTATAAAACCCGTGCGGAAGTTAAATTTGAAGGCGATACCCTGGTGAACCGCATTGAACTGAAAGGTA
TTGATTTTAAAGAAGATGGCAACATTCTGGGTCATAAACTGGAATATAATTTCAACAGCCATTAAGTGTA
TATTACCGCCGATAAACAGAAAAATGGCATCAAAGCGAACTTTAAAATCCGTCACAACGTGGAAGATGGT
AGCGTGCAGCTGGCGGATCATTATCAGCAGAATACCCCGATTGGTGATGGCCCGGTGCTGCTGCCGGATA
ATCATTATCTGAGCACCCAGAGCGTTCTGAGCAAAGATCCGAATGAAAAACGTGATCATATGGTGCTGCT
GGAATTTGTTACCGCCGCGGGCATTACCCACGGTATGGATGAACTGTATAAAGGCAGCCTCGAGCACCAC
CACCACCACCACTGAGATCCGGCTGCTAACAAAGCCCGAAAGGAAGCTGAGTTGGCTGCTGCCACCGCTG
AGCAATAACTAGCATAACCCCTTGGGGCCTCTAAACGGGTCTTGAGGGGTTTTTTGCTGAAAGGAGGAA
